Addgene plasmid #186756: pNHT7::RPL10::sNluc1
Purpose: An mRNA production vector encoding planarian codon-optimized nanoluciferase (sNluc1) with RPL10 5' and 3' UTRs.
Depositing lab: Bo Wang. Depositing organization: Stanford University. Publication: Heterologous reporter expression in the planarian Schmidtea mediterranea through somatic mRNA transfection. Hall RN, Weill U, Drees L, Leal-Ortiz S, Li H, Khariton M, Chai C, Xue Y, Rosental B, Quake SR, Sanchez Alvarado A, Melosh NA, Fire AZ, Rink JC, Wang B. Cell Rep Methods. 2022 Sep 20;2(10):100298. doi: 10.1016/j.crmeth.2022.100298. eCollection 2022 Oct 24. PubMed 36313809.
Backbone
  Vector backbone: pNHT7
  Backbone size w/o insert (bp): 2314
  Total vector size (bp): 2945
Growth in bacteria
  Bacterial resistance: Kanamycin, 50 μg/mL
  Growth temperature: 37°C
  Growth strain: DH5alpha
  Copy number: High Copy
Gene/Insert
  Gene/Insert name: Nanoluciferase
  Species: Schmidtea mediterranea
  Insert size (bp): 631
  Promoter: T7
  Cloning method: Restriction Enzyme; 5′ cloning site BsaI (destroyed during cloning); 3′ cloning site BsaI (destroyed during cloning)
  Sequencing primers: 5′ GTAAAACGACGGCCAGT; 3′ CAGGAAACAGCTATGAC
Terms and licenses: Academic/Nonprofit Terms; Industry Terms: Not Available to Industry
How to cite: pNHT7::RPL10::sNluc1 was a gift from Bo Wang (Addgene plasmid # 186756 ; http://n2t.net/addgene:186756 ; RRID:Addgene_186756)
