[The description below was written by a language model from this plasmid's Addgene catalogue record and pLannotate feature annotations shown in this document.]
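Description:
pNHT7::RPL10::sNluc1 is a small (about 2.9 kb) bacterial plasmid that serves as a template for in vitro mRNA production rather than as an expression vector in its own right. It is built on the pNHT7 backbone, replicates in E. coli from a high-copy ColE1/pUC-type origin, and is selected with kanamycin through an aph(3')-Ia aminoglycoside phosphotransferase gene. The feature table also picks up short remnants of lacI and lacZα and the rrnB T1 and T2 terminators upstream of the cassette. The terminators probably insulate the insert from read-through transcription, while the lac fragments appear to be non-functional backbone leftovers.

The payload is a roughly 630 bp insert placed directly downstream of a bacteriophage T7 promoter, which allows run-off transcription with T7 RNA polymerase. It encodes sNluc1, a nanoluciferase codon-optimized for the planarian Schmidtea mediterranea. The annotation matches this open reading frame to the catalytic subunit of the Oplophorus gracilirostris (luminous shrimp) luciferase, the protein from which nanoluciferase was engineered, so the species listed in the catalogue reflects the codon optimization and UTR source rather than the origin of the enzyme. According to the record, the coding sequence is flanked by 5' and 3' UTRs from RPL10, a ribosomal protein gene. These UTRs are not annotated separately in the feature table but would fall in the unannotated stretches between the promoter, the reading frame and KanR. The insert was assembled through BsaI sites that were destroyed during cloning, consistent with a Golden Gate-style strategy.

The construct is intended for synthesizing reporter mRNA that is then transfected into planarian somatic cells, giving a luminescent readout of heterologous expression in an organism where such reporters have been hard to establish.
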