Features (pLannotate 1.2.2; 8 found; start..end, strand, type, name):
    121..213     +  CDS            lacI (fragment): lac repressor; lacI; The lac repressor binds to the lac operator to inhibit transcription in E. coli. This inhibition can be relieved by adding lactose or isopropyl-β-D-thiogalactopyranoside (IPTG).
    268..295     -  terminator     rrnB T2 terminator: transcription terminator T2 from the E. coli rrnB gene
    427..470     +  terminator     rrnB T1 terminator: Escherichia coli rrnB; transcription terminator T1 from the E. coli rrnB gene
    517..553     -  CDS            lacZα (fragment): LacZα fragment of β-galactosidase; lacZ fragment
    554..572     +  promoter       T7 promoter: promoter for bacteriophage T7 RNA polymerase
    648..1169    +  CDS            LUCI_OPLGR (fragment): Experimental evidence at protein level: Swiss-Prot protein existence level 1. Catalytic subunit of oplophorus-luciferin 2-monooxygenase. Oxidoreductase that converts coelenterazine (the oplophorus luciferin) to coelenteramide under emission of blue light with a maximum at 454 nm. Is also active with bisdeoxycoelenterazine. From Oplophorus gracilirostris (Luminous shrimp).
   1339..2148    +  CDS            KanR: aminoglycoside phosphotransferase; aph(3')-Ia; confers resistance to kanamycin in bacteria or G418 (Geneticin®) in eukaryotes
   2295..2883    +  rep_origin     ori: high-copy-number ColE1/pMB1/pBR322/pUC origin of replication
>Addgene plasmid #186756 | pNHT7::RPL10::sNluc1 | addgene full sequence | sequence record 375098 | Addgene NGS Result
CTTTCCTGCGTTATCCCCTGATTCTGTGGATAACCGTATTACCGCCTTTGAGTGAGCTGATACCGCTCGC
CGCAGCCGAACGACCGAGCGCAGCGAGTCAGTGAGCGAGGAAGCGGAAGAGCGCCCAATACGCAAACCGC
CTCTCCCCGCGCGTTGGCCGATTCATTAATGCAGCTGGCACGACAGGTTTCCCGACTGGAAAGCGGGCAG
TGAGCGCAACGCAATTAATACGCGTACCGCTAGCCAGGAAGAGTTTGTAGAAACGCAAAAAGGCCATCCG
TCAGGATGGCCTTCTGCTTAGTTTGATGCCTGGCAGTTTATGGCGGGCGTCCTGCCCGCCACCCTCCGGG
CCGTTGCTTCACAACGTTCAAATCCGCTCCCGGCGGATTTGTCCTACTCAGGAGAGCGTTCACCGACAAA
CAACAGATAAAACGAAAGGCCCAGTCTTCCGACTGAGCCTTTCGTTTTATTTGATGCCTGGCAGTTCCCT
ACTCTCGCGTTAACGCTAGCATGGATGTTTTCCCAGTCACGACGTTGTAAAACGACGGCCAGTTAATACG
ACTCACTATAGGCTTTATAATTTTTATAAATCATTATCAATTACCCATATATATTTGTTTAAATACATAA
ATTTAATTTCCATATAAAAATTTAAAATGGTTTTTACATTAGAAGATTTTGTTGGAGATTGGAGACAAAC
AGCTGGATATAATTTAGATCAAGTTTTAGAACAAGGAGGAGTTTCATCATTGTTCCAAAATTTGGGAGTT
TCAGTTACACCAATTCAAAGAATTGTTTTGAGTGGAGAAAATGGATTAAAGATTGATATTCATGTTATTA
TTCCATATGAGGGATTATCAGGAGATCAAATGGGACAAATTGAAAAGATTTTCAAAGTTGTTTATCCAGT
TGATGATCATCATTTCAAAGTTATTTTACATTATGGAACATTAGTTATTGATGGAGTTACACCAAATATG
ATTGATTATTTTGGAAGACCATATGAGGGAATTGCTGTTTTTGATGGAAAGAAGATTACAGTTACAGGAA
CATTATGGAATGGAAACAAAATTATTGACGAAAGATTAATTAATCCAGATGGATCATTATTATTTAGAGT
TACAATTAATGGAGTTACAGGATGGAGATTATGTGAAAGAATTTTAGCTTAATATCTTTTGAAGTGAATA
AAGTTTTGGATTTAAGCTTGTCATAGCTGTTTCCTGGCAGCTCTGGCCCGTGTCTCAAAATCTCTGATGT
TACATTGCACAAGATAAAAATATATCATCATGAACAATAAAACTGTCTGCTTACATAAACAGTAATACAA
GGGGTGTTATGAGCCATATTCAACGGGAAACGTCGAGGCCGCGATTAAATTCCAACATGGATGCTGATTT
ATATGGGTATAAATGGGCTCGCGATAATGTCGGGCAATCAGGTGCGACAATCTATCGCTTGTATGGGAAG
CCCGATGCGCCAGAGTTGTTTCTGAAACATGGCAAAGGTAGCGTTGCCAATGATGTTACAGATGAGATGG
TCAGACTAAACTGGCTGACGGAATTTATGCCTCTTCCGACCATCAAGCATTTTATCCGTACTCCTGATGA
TGCATGGTTACTCACCACTGCGATCCCCGGAAAAACAGCATTCCAGGTATTAGAAGAATATCCTGATTCA
GGTGAAAATATTGTTGATGCGCTGGCAGTGTTCCTGCGCCGGTTGCATTCGATTCCTGTTTGTAATTGTC
CTTTTAACAGCGATCGCGTATTTCGCCTCGCTCAGGCGCAATCACGAATGAATAACGGTTTGGTTGATGC
GAGTGATTTTGATGACGAGCGTAATGGCTGGCCTGTTGAACAAGTCTGGAAAGAAATGCATAAACTTTTG
CCATTCTCACCGGATTCAGTCGTCACTCATGGTGATTTCTCACTTGATAACCTTATTTTTGACGAGGGGA
AATTAATAGGTTGTATTGATGTTGGACGAGTCGGAATCGCAGACCGATACCAGGATCTTGCCATCCTATG
GAACTGCCTCGGTGAGTTTTCTCCTTCATTACAGAAACGGCTTTTTCAAAAATATGGTATTGATAATCCT
GATATGAATAAATTGCAGTTTCATTTGATGCTCGATGAGTTTTTCTAATCAGAATTGGTTAATTGGTTGT
AACACTGGCAGAGCATTACGCTGACTTGACGGGACGGCGCAAGCTCATGACCAAAATCCCTTAACGTGAG
TTACGCGTCGTTCCACTGAGCGTCAGACCCCGTAGAAAAGATCAAAGGATCTTCTTGAGATCCTTTTTTT
CTGCGCGTAATCTGCTGCTTGCAAACAAAAAAACCACCGCTACCAGCGGTGGTTTGTTTGCCGGATCAAG
AGCTACCAACTCTTTTTCCGAAGGTAACTGGCTTCAGCAGAGCGCAGATACCAAATACTGTTCTTCTAGT
GTAGCCGTAGTTAGGCCACCACTTCAAGAACTCTGTAGCACCGCCTACATACCTCGCTCTGCTAATCCTG
TTACCAGTGGCTGCTGCCAGTGGCGATAAGTCGTGTCTTACCGGGTTGGACTCAAGACGATAGTTACCGG
ATAAGGCGCAGCGGTCGGGCTGAACGGGGGGTTCGTGCACACAGCCCAGCTTGGAGCGAACGACCTACAC
CGAACTGAGATACCTACAGCGTGAGCTATGAGAAAGCGCCACGCTTCCCGAAGGGAGAAAGGCGGACAGG
TATCCGGTAAGCGGCAGGGTCGGAACAGGAGAGCGCACGAGGGAGCTTCCAGGGGGAAACGCCTGGTATC
TTTATAGTCCTGTCGGGTTTCGCCACCTCTGACTTGAGCGTCGATTTTTGTGATGCTCGTCAGGGGGGCG
GAGCCTATGGAAAAACGCCAGCAACGCGGCCTTTTTACGGTTCCTGGCCTTTTGCTGGCCTTTTGCTCAC
ATGTT
